>Addgene plasmid #171331 | pFTK059 | addgene full sequence | sequence record 351269 | Addgene NGS Result
GTGGCTCTTCAGTGGACGAAAGGGCCTCGTGATACGCCTATTTTTATAGGTTAATGTCATGATAATAATG
GTTTCTTAGACGTCAGGTGGCACTTTTCGGGGAAATGTGCGCGGAACCCCTATTTGTTTATTTTTCTAAA
TACATTCAAATATGTATCCGCTCATGAGACAATAACCCTGATAAATGCTTCAATAATATTGAAAAAGGAA
GAGTATGCGCTCACGCAACTGGTCCAGAACCTTGACCGAACGCAGCGGTGGTAACGGCGCAGTGGCGGTT
TTCATGGCTTGTTATGACTGTTTTTTTTTGGGGTACAGTCTATGCCTCGGGCATCCAAGCAGCAAGCGCG
TTACGCCGTGGGTCGATGTTTGATGTTATGGAGCAGCAACGATGTTACGCAGCAGGGCAGTCGCCCTAAA
ACAAAGTTAAACATCATGAGGGAAGCGGTGATCGCCGAAGTATCGACTCAACTATCAGAGGTAGTTGGCG
TCATCGAGCGCCATCTCGAACCGACGTTGCTGGCCGTACATTTGTACGGCTCCGCAGTGGATGGCGGCCT
GAAGCCACACAGCGATATTGATTTGCTGGTTACGGTGACCGTAAGGCTTGATGAAACAACGCGGCGAGCT
TTGATCAACGACCTTTTGGAAACTTCGGCTTCCCCTGGAGAGAGCGAGATTCTCCGCGCTGTAGAAGTCA
CCATTGTTGTGCACGACGACATCATTCCGTGGCGTTATCCAGCTAAGCGCGAACTGCAATTTGGAGAATG
GCAGCGCAATGACATTCTTGCAGGTATCTTCGAGCCAGCCACGATCGACATTGATCTGGCTATCTTGCTG
ACAAAAGCAAGAGAACATAGCGTTGCCTTGGTAGGTCCAGCGGCGGAGGAACTCTTTGATCCGGTTCCTG
AACAGGATCTATTTGAGGCGCTAAATGAAACCTTAACGCTATGGAACTCGCCGCCCGACTGGGCTGGCGA
TGAGCGAAATGTAGTGCTTACGTTGTCCCGCATTTGGTACAGCGCAGTAACCGGCAAAATCGCGCCGAAG
GATGTCGCTGCCGACTGGGCAATGGAGCGCCTGCCGGCCCAGTATCAGCCCGTCATACTTGAAGCTAGAC
AGGCTTATCTTGGACAAGAAGAAGATCGCTTGGCCTCGCGCGCAGATCAGTTGGAAGAATTTGTCCATTA
CGTAAAAGGCGAGATCACCAAGGTAGTCGGCAAATAACTGTCAGACCAAGTTTACTCATATATACTTTAG
ATTGATTTAAAACTTCATTTTTAATTTAAAAGGATCTAGGTGAAGATCCTTTTTGATAATCTCATGACCA
AAATCCCTTAACGTGAGTTTTCGTTCCACTGAGCGTCAGACCCCGTAGAAAAGATCAAAGGATCTTCTTG
AGATCCTTTTTTTCTGCGCGTAATCTGCTGCTTGCAAACAAAAAAACCACCGCTACCAGCGGTGGTTTGT
TTGCCGGATCAAGAGCTACCAACTCTTTTTCCGAAGGTAACTGGCTTCAGCAGAGCGCAGATACCAAATA
CTGTTCTTCTAGTGTAGCCGTAGTTAGGCCACCACTTCAAGAACTCTGTAGCACCGCCTACATACCTCGC
TCTGCTAATCCTGTTACCAGTGGCTGCTGCCAGTGGCGATAAGTCGTGTCTTACCGGGTTGGACTCAAGA
CGATAGTTACCGGATAAGGCGCAGCGGTCGGGCTGAACGGGGGGTTCGTGCACACAGCCCAGCTTGGAGC
GAACGACCTACACCGAACTGAGATACCTACAGCGTGAGCTATGAGAAAGCGCCACGCTTCCCGAAGGGAG
AAAGGCGGACAGGTATCCGGTAAGCGGCAGGGTCGGAACAGGAGAGCGCACGAGGGAGCTTCCAGGGGGA
AACGCCTGGTATCTTTATAGTCCTGTCGGGTTTCGCCACCTCTGACTTGAGCGTCGATTTTTGTGATGCT
CGTCAGGGGGGCGGAGCCTATGGAAAAACGCCAGCAACGCGGCCTTTTTACGGTTCCTGGCCTTTTGCTG
GCCTTTTGCTCACATGTTCTTTCCTGCGTTATCCCCTGATTCTGTGGATAACCGTATTACCGCCTTTGAG
TGAGCTGATACCGCTCGCCGCAGCCGAACGACCGAGCGCAGCGAGTCAGTGAGCGAGGAAGCGGAAGAGC
GCCCAATACGCAAACCGCCTCTCCCCGCGCGTTGGCCGATTCATTAATCACTCTGTGGTCTCAAATGAAA
GCGTTAACGGCCAGGCAACAAGAGGTGTTTGATCTCATCCGTGATCACATCAGCCAGACAGGTATGCCGC
CGACGCGTGCGGAAATCGCGCAGCGTTTGGGGTTCCGTTCCCCAAACGCGGCTGAAGAACATCTGAAGGC
GCTGGCACGCAAAGGCGTTATTGAAATTGTTTCCGGCGCATCACGCGGGATTCGTCTGTTGCAGGAAGAG
GAAGAAGGGTTGCCGCTGGTAGGTCGTGTGGCTGCCAGGTTGAGACCACGAA
Features (pLannotate 1.2.2; 7 found; start..end, strand, type, name):
    110..214     +  promoter       AmpR promoter: bla
    205..285     -  CDS            int (fragment): INT2_ECOLX - Protein inferred from homology: Swiss-Prot protein existence level 3. Putative integrase believed to be involved in the insertion of antibiotic resistance genes into plasmids and transposons. From Escherichia coli.
    373..429     +  CDS            GmR (fragment): gentamycin acetyltransferase; aacC1; confers resistance to gentamycin
    436..1224    +  CDS            aadA: S3AD_ECOLX - Experimental evidence at protein level: Swiss-Prot protein existence level 1. Mediates bacterial resistance to the antibiotics streptomycin and spectinomycin. From Escherichia coli.
   1398..1986    +  rep_origin     ori: high-copy-number ColE1/pMB1/pBR322/pUC origin of replication
   2169..2218    +  CDS            lacI (fragment): lac repressor; lacI; The lac repressor binds to the lac operator to inhibit transcription in E. coli. This inhibition can be relieved by adding lactose or isopropyl-β-D-thiogalactopyranoside (IPTG).
   2235..2486    +  CDS            LexA BD: DNA-binding domain of E. coli LexA; lexA (truncated); binds the 16-bp palindromic sequence 5'-CTGTATATATATACAG-3'
