[The description below was written by a language model from this plasmid's Addgene catalogue record and pLannotate feature annotations shown in this document.]
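Description:
pFTK059 is a level 0 (LVL0) part plasmid from the Fungal Modular Cloning ToolKit, a hierarchical synthetic-biology system for assembling expression constructs for filamentous fungi. It is built on the pICH41258 MoClo entry backbone and is very compact, about 2.5 kb. It is propagated in E. coli from a high-copy ColE1/pUC-type origin. Selection relies on the aadA gene, which confers spectinomycin and streptomycin resistance and is preceded by a bla-type promoter. The short integrase and gentamicin acetyltransferase fragments annotated near aadA appear to be non-functional remnants of the integron-derived resistance cassette rather than working genes.

The stored part is the DNA-binding domain of E. coli LexA, annotated as a roughly 250 bp truncated coding sequence and described in the record as being "for fusion". In other words, it is a domain module intended to be joined in frame with other coding parts, not a complete expression unit. The plasmid carries no annotated fungal promoter, terminator or fungal selection marker, as expected for a level 0 part that only becomes functional after assembly into higher-level transcription units. The catalogue lists the insert species generically as fungal, whereas the feature annotation identifies the domain as bacterial in origin. A small lacI-like fragment just upstream of the part is probably a spurious or residual match.

The LexA domain recognises a defined palindromic operator sequence. Such parts are typically combined with activation or regulatory domains to make synthetic transcription factors that act on promoters carrying LexA operators, although the record does not name the fusion partners. It also does not state the flanking cloning sites or overhangs used for assembly.
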