Addgene plasmid #171331: pFTK059
Purpose: Part Plasmid Entry Vector (LVL0) from the Fungal Modular Cloning ToolKit.
Depositing lab: Arnold Driessen. Depositing organization: University of Groningen. Publication: Modular Synthetic Biology Toolkit for Filamentous Fungi. Mozsik L, Pohl C, Meyer V, Bovenberg RAL, Nygard Y, Driessen AJM. ACS Synth Biol. 2021 Nov 2. doi: 10.1021/acssynbio.1c00260. PubMed 34726388.
Backbone
  Vector backbone: pICH41258
  Vector type: Bacterial Expression, Yeast Expression, Synthetic Biology
Growth in bacteria
  Bacterial resistance: Spectinomycin, 50 μg/mL
  Growth temperature: 37°C
  Growth strain: DH5alpha
  Copy number: High Copy
Gene/Insert
  Gene/Insert name: LexA DBD (for fusion)
  Species: Penicillium, Aspergillus, or other fungal sources
  Mutation: n/a
  Cloning method: Restriction Enzyme; 5′ cloning site Unknown (unknown if destroyed)
Terms and licenses: Academic/Nonprofit Terms; Industry Terms: Not Available to Industry
How to cite: pFTK059 was a gift from Arnold Driessen (Addgene plasmid # 171331 ; http://n2t.net/addgene:171331 ; RRID:Addgene_171331)
